>Addgene plasmid #31091 | CMV-138_HNF4A2 | depositor full sequence | sequence record 14264 | Author sequence
GACGGATCGGGAGATCTCCCGATCCCCTATGGTGCACTCTCAGTACAATCTGCTCTGATGCCGCATAGTT
AAGCCAGTATCTGCTCCCTGCTTGTGTGTTGGAGGTCGCTGAGTAGTGCGCGAGCAAAATTTAAGCTACA
ACAAGGCAAGGCTTGACCGACAATTGCATGAAGAATCTGCTTAGGGTTAGGCGTTTTGCGCTGCTTCGCG
ATGTACGGGCCAGATATACGCGTCAATGGGAGTTTGTTTTGGCACCAAAATCAACGGGACTTTCCAAAAT
GTCGTAACAACTCCGCCCCATTGACGCAAATGGGCGGTAGGCGTGTACGGTGGGAGGTCTATATAAGCAG
AGCTCTCCCTATCAGTGATAGAGATCTCCCTATCAGTGATAGAGATCGTCGACGAGCTCGTTTAGTGAAC
CGTCAGATCGCCTGGAGACGCCATCCACGCTGTTTTGACCTCCATAGAAGACACCGGGACCGATCCAGCC
TCCGGACTCTAGCGTTTAAACTTAAGCTTGGTACCGAGCTCGGATCCACTAGTCCAGTGTGGTGGAATTC
TGCAGATATCCAGCACAGTGGCGGCCGCGCTATGGAGCAAAAGCTCATTTCTGAAGAGGACTTGAATGAA
ATGGAGCAAAAGCTCATTTCTGAAGAGGACTTGAATGAAATGGAGCAAAAGCTCATTTCTGAAGAGGACT
TGAATGAAATGGAGCAAAAGCTCATTTCTGAAGAGGACTTGAATGAAATGGAGCAAAAGCTCATTTCTGA
AGAGGACTTGAATGAAATGGAGAGCTTGGGCGACCTCACCATGGAGCAAAAGCTCATTTCTGAAGAGGAC
TTGAATTCAAGGCCTGGTACCATGCGACTCTCCAAAACCCTCGTCGACATGGACATGGCCGACTACAGTG
CTGCACTGGACCCAGCCTACACCACCCTGGAATTTGAGAATGTGCAGGTGTTGACGATGGGCAATGACAC
GTCCCCATCAGAAGGCACCAACCTCAACGCGCCCAACAGCCTGGGTGTCAGCGCCCTGTGTGCCATCTGC
GGGGACCGGGCCACGGGCAAACACTACGGTGCCTCGAGCTGTGACGGCTGCAAGGGCTTCTTCCGGAGGA
GCGTGCGGAAGAACCACATGTACTCCTGCAGATTTAGCCGGCAGTGCGTGGTGGACAAAGACAAGAGGAA
CCAGTGCCGCTACTGCAGGCTCAAGAAATGCTTCCGGGCTGGCATGAAGAAGGAAGCCGTCCAGAATGAG
CGGGACCGGATCAGCACTCGAAGGTCAAGCTATGAGGACAGCAGCCTGCCCTCCATCAATGCGCTCCTGC
AGGCGGAGGTCCTGTCCCGACAGATCACCTCCCCCGTCTCCGGGATCAACGGCGACATTCGGGCGAAGAA
GATTGCCAGCATCGCAGATGTGTGTGAGTCCATGAAGGAGCAGCTGCTGGTTCTCGTTGAGTGGGCCAAG
TACATCCCAGCTTTCTGCGAGCTCCCCCTGGACGACCAGGTGGCCCTGCTCAGAGCCCATGCTGGCGAGC
ACCTGCTGCTCGGAGCCACCAAGAGATCCATGGTGTTCAAGGACGTGCTGCTCCTAGGCAATGACTACAT
TGTCCCTCGGCACTGCCCGGAGCTGGCGGAGATGAGCCGGGTGTCCATACGCATCCTTGACGAGCTGGTG
CTGCCCTTCCAGGAGCTGCAGATCGATGACAATGAGTATGCCTACCTCAAAGCCATCATCTTCTTTGACC
CAGATGCCAAGGGGCTGAGCGATCCAGGGAAGATCAAGCGGCTGCGTTCCCAGGTGCAGGTGAGCTTGGA
GGACTACATCAACGACCGCCAGTATGACTCGCGTGGCCGCTTTGGAGAGCTGCTGCTGCTGCTGCCCACC
TTGCAGAGCATCACGTGGCAGATGATCGAGCAGATCCAGTTCATCAAGCTCTTCGGCATGGCCAAGATTG
ACAACCTGTTGCAGGAGATGCTGCTGGGAGGGTCCCCCAGCGATGCACCCCATGCCCACCACCCCCTGCA
CCCTCACCTGATGCAGGAACATATGGGAACCAACGTCATCGTTGCCAACACAATGCCCACTCACCTCAGC
AACGGACAGATGTGTGAGTGGCCCCGACCCAGGGGACAGGCAGCCACCCCTGAGACCCCACAGCCCTCAC
CGCCAGGTGGCTCAGGGTCTGAGCCCTATAAGCTCCTGCCGGGAGCCGTCGCCACAATCGTCAAGCCCCT
CTCTGCCATCCCCCAGCCGACCATCACCAAGCAGGAAGTTATCTAGCAAGCCGCTGGGGCTTGGGGGCTC
CACTGGCTCCCCCCAGCCCCCTAAGAGAGCACCTGGTGATCACGTGGTCACGGCAAAGGAAGACGTGATG
CCAGGACCAGTCCCAGAGCAGGAATGGGAAGGATGAAGGGCCCGAGAACATGGCCTAAGGGCCACATCCC
ACTGCCACCCTTGACGCCCTGCTCTGGATAACAAGACTTTGACTTGGGGAGACCTCTACTGCCTTGGACA
ACTTTTCTCATGTTGAAGCCACTGCCTTCACCTTCACCTTCATCCATGTCCAACCCCCGACTTCATCCCA
AAGGACAGCCGCCTGGAGATGACTTGAGGCCTTACTTAAACCCAGCTCCCTTCTTCCCTAGCCTGGTGCT
TCTCCTCTCCTAGCCCCGGTCATGGTGTCCAGACAGAGCCCTGTGAGGCTGGGTCCAATTGTGGCACTTG
GGGCACCTTGCTCCTCCTTCTGCTGCTGCCCCCACCTCTGCTGCCTCCCTCTGCTGTCACCTTGCTCAGC
CATCCCGTCTTCTCCAACACCACCTCTACAGAGGCCAAGGAGGCCTTGGAAACGATTCCCCCAGTCATTC
TGGGAACATGTTGTAAGCACTGACTGGGACCAGGCACCAGGCAGGGTCTAGAGCGGCCGCTCGAGTCTAG
AGGGCCCGTTTAAACCCGCTGATCAGCCTCGACTGTGCCTTCTAGTTGCCAGCCATCTGTTGTTTGCCCC
TCCCCCGTGCCTTCCTTGACCCTGGAAGGTGCCACTCCCACTGTCCTTTCCTAATAAAATGAGGAAATTG
CATCGCATTGTCTGAGTAGGTGTCATTCTATTCTGGGGGGTGGGGTGGGGCAGGACAGCAAGGGGGAGGA
TTGGGAAGACAATAGCAGGCATGCTGGGGATGCGGTGGGCTCTATGGCTTCTGAGGCGGAAAGAACCAGC
TGGGGCTCTAGGGGGTATCCCC
[124 nt withheld, positions 3243-3366]
C
[91 nt withheld, positions 3368-3458]
AGGGTGATGGTTCACGTACCTAGAAGTTCCTATTCCGAAGTTCCTATTCTCTAGAAAGTATAGGAACTTC
CTTGGCCAAAAAGCCTGAACTCACCGCGACGTCTGTCGAGAAGTTTCTGATCGAAAAGTTCGACAGCGTC
TCCGACCTGATGCAGCTCTCGGAGGGCGAAGAATCTCGTGCTTTCAGCTTCGATGTAGGAGGGCGTGGAT
ATGTCCTGCGGGTAAATAGCTGCGCCGATGGTTTCTACAAAGATCGTTATGTTTATCGGCACTTTGCATC
GGCCGCGCTCCCGATTCCGGAAGTGCTTGACATTGGGGAATTCAGCGAGAGCCTGACCTATTGCATCTCC
CGCCGTGCACAGGGTGTCACGTTGCAAGACCTGCCTGAAACCGAACTGCCCGCTGTTCTGCAGCCGGTCG
CGGAGGCCATGGATGCGATCGCTGCGGCCGATCTTAGCCAGACGAGCGGGTTCGGCCCATTCGGACCGCA
AGGAATCGGTCAATACACTACATGGCGTGATTTCATATGCGCGATTGCTGATCCCCATGTGTATCACTGG
CAAACTGTGATGGACGACACCGTCAGTGCGTCCGTCGCGCAGGCTCTCGATGAGCTGATGCTTTGGGCCG
AGGACTGCCCCGAAGTCCGGCACCTCGTGCACGCGGATTTCGGCTCCAACAATGTCCTGACGGACAATGG
CCGCATAACAGCGGTCATTGACTGGAGCGAGGCGATGTTCGGGGATTCCCAATACGAGGTCGCCAACATC
TTCTTCTGGAGGCCGTGGTTGGCTTGTATGGAGCAGCAGACGCGCTACTTCGAGCGGAGGCATCCGGAGC
TTGCAGGATCGCCGCGGCTCCGGGCGTATATGCTCCGCATTGGTCTTGACCAACTCTATCAGAGCTTGGT
TGACGGCAATTTCGATGATGCAGCTTGGGCGCAGGGTCGATGCGACGCAATCGTCCGATCCGGAGCCGGG
ACTGTCGGGCGTACACAAATCGCCCGCAGAAGCGCGGCCGTCTGGACCGATGGCTGTGTAGAAGTACTCG
CCGATAGTGGAAACCGACGCCCCAGCACTCGTCCGAGGGCAAAGGAATAGCACGTACTACGAGATTTCGA
TTCCACCGCCGCCTTCTATGAAAGGTTGGGCTTCGGAATCGTTTTCCGGGACGCCGGCTGGATGATCCTC
CAGCGCGGGGATCTCATGCTGGAGTTCTTCGCCCACCCCAACTTGTTTATTGCAGCTTATAATGGTTACA
AATAAAGCAATAGCATCACAAATTTCACAAATAAAGCATTTTTTTCACTGCATTCTAGTTGTGGTTTGTC
CAAACTCATCAATGTATCTTATCATGTCTGTATACCGTCGACCTCTAGCTAGAGCTTGGCGTAATCATGG
TCATAGCTGTTTCCTGTGTGAAATTGTTATCCGCTCACAATTCCACACAACATACGAGCCGGAAGCATAA
AGTGTAAAGCCTGGGGTGCCTAATGAGTGAGCTAACTCACATTAATTGCGTTGCGCTCACTGCCCGCTTT
CCAGTCGGGAAACCTGTCGTGCCAGCTGCATTAATGAATCGGCCAACGCGCGGGGAGAGGCGGTTTGCGT
ATTGGGCGCTCTTCCGCTTCCTCGCTCACTGACTCGCTGCGCTCGGTCGTTCGGCTGCGGCGAGCGGTAT
CAGCTCACTCAAAGGCGGTAATACGGTTATCCACAGAATCAGGGGATAACGCAGGAAAGAACATGTGAGC
AAAAGGCCAGCAAAAGGCCAGGAACCGTAAAAAGGCCGCGTTGCTGGCGTTTTTCCATAGGCTCCGCCCC
CCTGACGAGCATCACAAAAATCGACGCTCAAGTCAGAGGTGGCGAAACCCGACAGGACTATAAAGATACC
AGGCGTTTCCCCCTGGAAGCTCCCTCGTGCGCTCTCCTGTTCCGACCCTGCCGCTTACCGGATACCTGTC
CGCCTTTCTCCCTTCGGGAAGCGTGGCGCTTTCTCATAGCTCACGCTGTAGGTATCTCAGTTCGGTGTAG
GTCGTTCGCTCCAAGCTGGGCTGTGTGCACGAACCCCCCGTTCAGCCCGACCGCTGCGCCTTATCCGGTA
ACTATCGTCTTGAGTCCAACCCGGTAAGACACGACTTATCGCCACTGGCAGCAGCCACTGGTAACAGGAT
TAGCAGAGCGAGGTATGTAGGCGGTGCTACAGAGTTCTTGAAGTGGTGGCCTAACTACGGCTACACTAGA
AGAACAGTATTTGGTATCTGCGCTCTGCTGAAGCCAGTTACCTTCGGAAAAAGAGTTGGTAGCTCTTGAT
CCGGCAAACAAACCACCGCTGGTAGCGGTGGTTTTTTTGTTTGCAAGCAGCAGATTACGCGCAGAAAAAA
AGGATCTCAAGAAGATCCTTTGATCTTTTCTACGGGGTCTGACGCTCAGTGGAACGAAAACTCACGTTAA
GGGATTTTGGTCATGAGATTATCAAAAAGGATCTTCACCTAGATCCTTTTAAATTAAAAATGAAGTTTTA
AATCAATCTAAAGTATATATGAGTAAACTTGGTCTGACAGTTACCAATGCTTAATCAGTGAGGCACCTAT
CTCAGCGATCTGTCTATTTCGTTCATCCATAGTTGCCTGACTCCCCGTCGTGTAGATAACTACGATACGG
GAGGGCTTACCATCTGGCCCCAGTGCTGCAATGATACCGCGAGACCCACGCTCACCGGCTCCAGATTTAT
CAGCAATAAACCAGCCAGCCGGAAGGGCCGAGCGCAGAAGTGGTCCTGCAACTTTATCCGCCTCCATCCA
GTCTATTAATTGTTGCCGGGAAGCTAGAGTAAGTAGTTCGCCAGTTAATAGTTTGCGCAACGTTGTTGCC
ATTGCTACAGGCATCGTGGTGTCACGCTCGTCGTTTGGTATGGCTTCATTCAGCTCCGGTTCCCAACGAT
CAAGGCGAGTTACATGATCCCCCATGTTGTGCAAAAAAGCGGTTAGCTCCTTCGGTCCTCCGATCGTTGT
CAGAAGTAAGTTGGCCGCAGTGTTATCACTCATGGTTATGGCAGCACTGCATAATTCTCTTACTGTCATG
CCATCCGTAAGATGCTTTTCTGTGACTGGTGAGTACTCAACCAAGTCATTCTGAGAATAGTGTATGCGGC
GACCGAGTTGCTCTTGCCCGGCGTCAATACGGGATAATACCGCGCCACATAGCAGAACTTTAAAAGTGCT
CATCATTGGAAAACGTTCTTCGGGGCGAAAACTCTCAAGGATCTTACCGCTGTTGAGATCCAGTTCGATG
TAACCCACTCGTGCACCCAACTGATCTTCAGCATCTTTTACTTTCACCAGCGTTTCTGGGTGAGCAAAAA
CAGGAAGGCAAAATGCCGCAAAAAAGGGAATAAGGGCGACACGGAAATGTTGAATACTCATACTCTTCCT
TTTTCAATATTATTGAAGCATTTATCAGGGTTATTGTCTCATGAGCGGATACATATTTGAATGTATTTAG
AAAAATAAACAAATAGGGGTTCCGCGCACATTTCCCCGAAAAGTGCCACCTGACGTC
Features (pLannotate 1.2.2; 26 found; start..end, strand, type, name):
     28..80      -  misc_feature   bom (fragment): basis of mobility region from pBR322
    303..354     +  promoter       CMVd2 promoter: truncated human cytomegalovirus (CMV) immediate early promoter that yields moderately reduced expression relative to the full-length promoter
    356..375     +  promoter       PLtetO-1 promoter (fragment): modified phage lambda PL promoter with tet operator sites (Lutz and Bujard, 1997)
    377..396     +  promoter       PLtetO-1 promoter (fragment): modified phage lambda PL promoter with tet operator sites (Lutz and Bujard, 1997)
    404..437     +  promoter       TRE3GV promoter (fragment): 3rd-generation Tet-responsive promoter that can be activated by binding of Tet-On® 3G, optimized for retroviral and lentiviral vectors
    595..624     +  CDS            Myc: Myc (human c-Myc proto-oncogene) epitope tag
    634..663     +  CDS            Myc: Myc (human c-Myc proto-oncogene) epitope tag
    673..702     +  CDS            Myc: Myc (human c-Myc proto-oncogene) epitope tag
    712..741     +  CDS            Myc: Myc (human c-Myc proto-oncogene) epitope tag
    751..780     +  CDS            Myc: Myc (human c-Myc proto-oncogene) epitope tag
    814..843     +  CDS            Myc: Myc (human c-Myc proto-oncogene) epitope tag
    862..2283    +  CDS            HNF4A: HNF4A_HUMAN - Also known as HNF4, NR2A1, TCF14. Experimental evidence at protein level: Swiss-Prot protein existence level 1. Transcriptional regulator which controls the expression of hepatic genes during the transition of endodermal cells to hepatic progenitor cells, facilitating the recruitment of RNA pol II to the promoters of target genes (PubMed:30597922). Activates the transcription of CYP2C38 (By similarity). Represses the CLOCK- ARNTL/BMAL1 transcriptional activity and is essential for circadian rhythm maintenance and period regulation in the liver and colon cells (PubMed:30530698). F
   2973..3197    +  polyA_signal   bGH poly(A) signal: bovine growth hormone polyadenylation signal
   3201..3222    +  promoter       SV40 promoter (fragment): SV40 enhancer and early promoter
   3243..3476    +  rep_origin     f1 ori (fragment) (sequence partly withheld): f1 bacteriophage origin of replication; arrow indicates direction of (+) strand synthesis
   3481..3528    +  protein_bind   FRT: FLP-mediated recombination occurs in the 8-bp core sequence TCTAGAAA (Turan and Bode, 2011). FLP recombinase from the Saccharomyces cerevisiae 2μ plasmid
   3536..4558    +  CDS            HygR: aminoglycoside phosphotransferase from E. coli; aph(4)-Ia; confers resistance to hygromycin
   4568..4693    +  CDS            ble (fragment): BLE_KLEPN - Experimental evidence at protein level: Swiss-Prot protein existence level 1. Binding protein with a strong affinity to the bleomycin family of antibiotics. Binds to CL990; an antimitotic-antibiotic compound. From Klebsiella pneumoniae.
   4688..4809    +  polyA_signal   SV40 poly(A) signal: SV40 polyadenylation signal
   4882..4898    -  protein_bind   lac operator: The lac repressor binds to the lac operator to inhibit transcription in E. coli. This inhibition can be relieved by adding lactose or isopropyl-β-D-thiogalactopyranoside (IPTG). lac repressor encoded by lacI
   4906..4936    -  promoter       lac promoter: promoter for the E. coli lac operon
   4951..4972    -  protein_bind   CAP binding site: CAP binding activates transcription in the presence of cAMP. E. coli catabolite activator protein
   4985..5077    -  CDS            lacI (fragment): lac repressor; lacI; The lac repressor binds to the lac operator to inhibit transcription in E. coli. This inhibition can be relieved by adding lactose or isopropyl-β-D-thiogalactopyranoside (IPTG).
   5260..5848    -  rep_origin     ori: high-copy-number ColE1/pMB1/pBR322/pUC origin of replication
   6019..6879    -  CDS            AmpR: β-lactamase; bla; confers resistance to ampicillin, carbenicillin, and related antibiotics
   6880..6984    -  promoter       AmpR promoter: bla
