[The description below was written by a language model from this plasmid's Addgene catalogue record and pLannotate feature annotations shown in this document.]
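Description:
CMV-138_HNF4A2 is a mammalian expression plasmid built on the Invitrogen pcDNA5/FRT/TO backbone, designed for Flp-mediated, site-directed integration and tetracycline-inducible expression of human HNF4A. It is maintained in E. coli as a high-copy plasmid through a ColE1/pUC-type origin and an ampicillin resistance gene (AmpR with its own bla promoter). A fragment of the f1 origin and remnants of lac regulatory sequences from the backbone are also annotated. For selection in mammalian cells it carries a hygromycin resistance coding sequence placed directly downstream of an FRT site and followed by an SV40 polyadenylation signal. In this vector design the hygromycin gene has no promoter of its own, so it is expressed only after Flp recombinase inserts the plasmid at a matching FRT site in a suitable host cell line.

The payload is splice variant 2 of HNF4A, a nuclear receptor transcription factor, cloned between BamHI and NotI and fused at its N terminus to a myc tag. The feature table detects six tandem myc epitope repeats ahead of the coding sequence. Transcription ends at a bGH polyadenylation signal. The distinguishing feature is the promoter: the CMV immediate early promoter has been truncated to position -138, which the annotation picks up as a short, reduced-strength CMV fragment. It retains the Tet operator sites, which are annotated as tetO-containing promoter fragments, so expression is repressed in cells that supply Tet repressor and is switched on by adding tetracycline. According to the depositor and the associated publication, the shortened promoter was made to give more physiological levels of conditional HNF4A expression. The construct was used to study HNF4alpha-induced apoptosis in the INS-1 pancreatic beta-cell line, and a full-length CMV promoter counterpart (FR_HNF4A2) is the corresponding reference construct.
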