Addgene plasmid #31091: CMV-138_HNF4A2
Depositing lab: Gerhart Ryffel. Depositing organization: Universitaetsklinikum Essen. Publication: Improved conditional expression systems resulting in physiological level of HNF4alpha expression confirm HNF4alpha induced apoptosis in the pancreatic beta-cell line INS-1. Senkel S, Waldner C, Ryffel GU, Thomas H. BMC Res Notes. 2009 Oct 17;2:210. doi: 10.1186/1756-0500-2-210. PubMed 19835622.
Backbone
  Vector backbone: pcDNA5/FRT/TO
  Backbone manufacturer: Invitrogen
  Backbone size w/o insert (bp): 5150
  Vector type: Mammalian Expression ; Flp/FRT
  Selectable markers: Hygromycin
Growth in bacteria
  Bacterial resistance: Ampicillin, 100 μg/mL
  Growth temperature: 37°C
  Growth strain: DH5alpha
  Copy number: High Copy
Gene/Insert
  Gene/Insert name: HNF4A
  Species: H. sapiens (human)
  Insert size (bp): 1400
  Mutation: splice variant 2 of HNF4A, deletion of CMV promoter to -138.
  Entrez Gene: HNF4A (a.k.a. FRTS4, HNF4, HNF4a7, HNF4a8, HNF4a9, HNF4alpha, MODY, MODY1, NR2A1, NR2A21, TCF, TCF-14, TCF14)
  Tag / fusion protein: myc (N terminal on insert)
  Cloning method: Restriction Enzyme; 5′ cloning site BamHI (not destroyed); 3′ cloning site NotI (not destroyed)
  Sequencing primers: 5′ na
Terms and licenses: Academic/Nonprofit Terms; Industry Terms: Not Available to Industry
Depositor comments: for Flp mediated site directed integration, tetracycline inducibilty by Tet operator in CMV promoter shortened to -138. Corresponding wild type (full length) CMV promoter construct in FR_HNF4A2 (Thomas et al 2004).
How to cite: CMV-138_HNF4A2 was a gift from Gerhart Ryffel (Addgene plasmid # 31091 ; http://n2t.net/addgene:31091 ; RRID:Addgene_31091)
