>Addgene plasmid #31091 | CMV-138_HNF4A2 | addgene partial sequence | sequence record 37022 | CMV-F 5'-CGCAAATGGGCGGTAGGCGTG-3'
CNGNGGGCNTTAGCGAGCTCTCCCTATCAGTGATAGAGATCTCCCTATCAGTGATAGAGATCGTCGACGA
GCTCGTTTAGTGAACCGTCAGATCGCCTGGAGACGCCATCCACGCTGTTTTGACCTCCATAGAAGACACC
GGGACCGATCCAGCCTCCGGACTCTAGCGTTTAAACTTAAGCTTGGTACCGAGCTCGGATCCACTAGTCC
AGTGTGGTGGAATTCTGCAGATATCCAGCACAGTGGCGGCCGCGCTATGGAGCAAAAGCTCATTTCTGAA
GAGGACTTGAATGAAATGGAGCAAAAGCTCATTTCTGAAGAGGACTTGAATGAAATGGAGCAAAAGCTCA
TTTCTGAAGAGGACTTGAATGAAATGGAGCAAAAGCTCATTTCTGAAGAGGACTTGAATGAAATGGAGCA
AAAGCTCATTTCTGAAGAGGACTTGAATGAAATGGAGAGCTTGGGCGACCTCACCATGGAGCAAAAGCTC
ATTTCTGAAGAGGACTTGAATTCAAGGCCTGGTACCATGCGACTCTCCAAAACCCTCGTCGACATGGACA
TGGCCGACTACAGTGCTGCACTGGACCCAGCCTACACCACCCTGGAATTTGAGAATGTGCAGGTGTTGAC
GATGGGCAATGACACGTCCCCATCAGAAGGCACCAACCTCAACGCGCCCAACAGCCTGGGTGTCAGCGCC
CTGTGTGCCATCTGCGGGGACCGGGCCACGGGCAAACACTACGGTGCCTCGAGCTGTGACGGCTGCAAGG
GCTTCTTCCGGAGGAGCGTGCGGAAGAACCACATGTACTCCTGCAGATTTAGCCGGCAGTGCGTGGTGGA
CAAAGACAAGAGGAACCAGTGCCGCTACTGCAGGCTCAAGAAATGCTTCCGGGCTGGCAT
